Addgene plasmid #194306: pGTag Hygro EGFP nLAP +1
Depositing lab: Frank Schnütgen. Publication: CRISPR/Cas9-mediated generic protein tagging in mammalian cells. Thone FMB, Kurrle NS, von Melchner H, Schnutgen F. Methods. 2019 Jul 15;164-165:59-66. doi: 10.1016/j.ymeth.2019.02.018. Epub 2019 Feb 22. PubMed 30797903.
Backbone
  Vector backbone: pBluescript KS-
  Total vector size (bp): 5410
  Vector type: Bacterial cloning vector
  Selectable markers: Hygromycin
Growth in bacteria
  Bacterial resistance: Ampicillin, 100 μg/mL
  Growth temperature: 37°C
  Growth strain: NEB Stable
  Copy number: High Copy
Gene/Insert
  Gene/Insert name: Hygro-P2A-nLAP(EGFP)
  Insert size (bp): 2070
  Cloning method: Restriction Enzyme; 5′ cloning site SalI (not destroyed); 3′ cloning site XhoI (not destroyed)
  Sequencing primers: 5′ M13 forward; 3′ M13 reverse
Terms and licenses: Academic/Nonprofit Terms; Industry Terms: Not Available to Industry
How to cite: pGTag Hygro EGFP nLAP +1 was a gift from Frank Schnütgen (Addgene plasmid # 194306 ; http://n2t.net/addgene:194306 ; RRID:Addgene_194306)
