[The description below was written by a language model from this plasmid's Addgene catalogue record and pLannotate feature annotations shown in this document.]
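Description:
pGTag Hygro EGFP nLAP +1 is a 5.4 kb donor plasmid built on the pBluescript KS- bacterial cloning vector and intended for CRISPR/Cas9-mediated generic tagging of endogenous proteins in mammalian cells. It is propagated in E. coli as a high-copy plasmid through its ColE1/pUC-type origin and selected with ampicillin via the β-lactamase gene. The usual pBluescript elements remain: an f1 origin, lacZα and lac promoter/operator remnants, and flanking T7 and T3 promoters.

The roughly 2.1 kb payload, cloned between SalI and XhoI sites, is an open reading frame with no annotated mammalian promoter of its own. It consists of the hygromycin phosphotransferase gene (hph), a P2A ribosomal skipping peptide and EGFP. An unannotated stretch of about 260 bp follows EGFP within the insert, which probably holds the remaining parts of the N-terminal localization and affinity purification (nLAP) tag, although the record does not itemise them. This arrangement suggests that, once the cassette integrates in frame at the start of a target gene, the endogenous promoter drives expression. Hygromycin resistance would then be released as a separate polypeptide at the P2A site, leaving the EGFP-based tag fused to the N-terminus of the target protein. Hygromycin would therefore select for productive, in-frame integrations. The "+1" in the name most likely denotes one of a set of reading-frame variants, though the record does not say so explicitly.

Upstream of the cassette lies a human U6 promoter followed by a Streptococcus pyogenes Cas9 guide RNA scaffold, so the plasmid also expresses a guide RNA. The record does not give its target. In generic tagging schemes, such a guide commonly directs cleavage of the donor itself to release the cassette for insertion.
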