Features (pLannotate 1.2.2; 18 found; start..end, strand, type, name):
     34..52      +  promoter       T7 promoter: promoter for bacteriophage T7 RNA polymerase
     98..332     +  promoter       U6 promoter: RNA polymerase III promoter for human U6 snRNA
    361..436     +  misc_RNA       gRNA scaffold: guide RNA scaffold for the Streptococcus pyogenes CRISPR/Cas9 system
    472..488     +  misc_feature   MCS (fragment): pBluescript multiple cloning site
    530..1552    +  CDS            hph: KHYB_ECOLX - Experimental evidence at protein level: Swiss-Prot protein existence level 1. The aminoglycoside phosphotransferases achieve inactivation of their antibiotic substrates by phosphorylation. Only phosphorylates hygromycin and closely related compounds such as demethyl analogs and destomycin. From Escherichia coli.
   1559..1611    +  CDS            P2A (fragment): 2A peptide from porcine teschovirus-1 polyprotein Eukaryotic ribosomes fail to insert a peptide bond between the Gly and Pro residues, yielding separate polypeptides.
   1616..2332    +  CDS            EGFP: EGFP is a basic (constitutively fluorescent) green fluorescent protein published in 1996, derived from Aequorea victoria. It is reported to be a rapidly-maturing weak dimer with moderate acid sensitivity.
   2597..2617    +  misc_feature   MCS (fragment): pBluescript multiple cloning site
   2630..2648    -  promoter       T3 promoter: promoter for bacteriophage T3 RNA polymerase
   2693..2709    -  protein_bind   lac operator: The lac repressor binds to the lac operator to inhibit transcription in E. coli. This inhibition can be relieved by adding lactose or isopropyl-β-D-thiogalactopyranoside (IPTG). lac repressor encoded by lacI
   2717..2747    -  promoter       lac promoter: promoter for the E. coli lac operon
   2762..2783    -  protein_bind   CAP binding site: CAP binding activates transcription in the presence of cAMP. E. coli catabolite activator protein
   2796..2888    -  CDS            lacI (fragment): lac repressor; lacI; The lac repressor binds to the lac operator to inhibit transcription in E. coli. This inhibition can be relieved by adding lactose or isopropyl-β-D-thiogalactopyranoside (IPTG).
   3071..3659    -  rep_origin     ori: high-copy-number ColE1/pMB1/pBR322/pUC origin of replication
   3830..4690    -  CDS            AmpR: β-lactamase; bla; confers resistance to ampicillin, carbenicillin, and related antibiotics
   4691..4795    -  promoter       AmpR promoter: bla
   4822..5250    +  rep_origin     f1 ori (sequence partly withheld): f1 bacteriophage origin of replication; arrow indicates direction of (+) strand synthesis
   5281..26      -  CDS            lacZα (fragment) (across the origin): LacZα fragment of β-galactosidase; lacZ fragment
>Addgene plasmid #194306 | pGTag Hygro EGFP nLAP +1 | addgene full sequence | sequence record 384037 | Addgene NGS Result
CGACGTTGTAAAACGACGGCCAGTGAGCGCGCGTAATACGACTCACTATAGGGCGAATTGGAGCTACCCG
CATTACCCTGTTATCCCTAAGATCCGACTATTTCCCATGATTCCTTCATATTTGCATATACGATACAAGG
CTGTTAGAGAGATAATTAGAATTAATTTGACTGTAAACACAAAGATATTAGTACAAAATACGTGACGTAG
AAAGTAATAATTTCTTGGGTAGTTTGCAGTTTTAAAATTATGTTTTAAAATGGACTATCATATGCTTACC
GTAACTTGAAAGTATTTCGATTTCTTGGCTTTATATATCTTGTGGAAAGGACGAAACACCGGTATGTCGG
GAACCTCTCCGTTTTAGAGCTAGAAATAGCAAGTTAAAATAAGGCTAGTCCGTTATCAACTTGAAAAAGT
GGCACCGAGTCGGTGCTTTTTTGAATTCAGATCTTACATTTCAGGACATCTAGCTTATCGATACCGTCAT
CTACTTTAGGTATGTCGGGAACCTCTCCAGGGTACCACCATGAAAAAGCCTGAACTCACCGCGACGTCTG
TCGAGAAGTTTCTGATCGAAAAGTTCGACAGCGTCTCCGACCTGATGCAGCTCTCGGAGGGCGAAGAATC
TCGTGCTTTCAGCTTCGATGTAGGAGGGCGTGGATATGTCCTGCGGGTAAATAGCTGCGCCGATGGTTTC
TACAAAGATCGTTATGTTTATCGGCACTTTGCATCGGCCGCGCTCCCGATTCCGGAAGTGCTTGACATTG
GGGAATTCAGCGAGAGCCTGACCTATTGCATCTCCCGCCGTGCACAGGGTGTCACGTTGCAAGACCTGCC
TGAAACCGAACTGCCCGCTGTTCTGCAGCCGGTCGCGGAGGCCATGGATGCGATCGCTGCGGCCGATCTT
AGCCAGACGAGCGGGTTCGGCCCATTCGGACCGCAAGGAATCGGTCAATACACTACATGGCGTGATTTCA
TATGCGCGATTGCTGATCCCCATGTGTATCACTGGCAAACTGTGATGGACGACACCGTCAGTGCGTCCGT
CGCGCAGGCTCTCGATGAGCTGATGCTTTGGGCCGAGGACTGCCCCGAAGTCCGGCACCTCGTGCACGCG
GATTTCGGCTCCAACAATGTCCTGACGGACAATGGCCGCATAACAGCGGTCATTGACTGGAGCGAGGCGA
TGTTCGGGGATTCCCAATACGAGGTCGCCAACATCTTCTTCTGGAGGCCGTGGTTGGCTTGTATGGAGCA
GCAGACGCGCTACTTCGAGCGGAGGCATCCGGAGCTTGCAGGATCGCCGCGGCTCCGGGCGTATATGCTC
CGCATTGGTCTTGACCAACTCTATCAGAGCTTGGTTGACGGCAATTTCGATGATGCAGCTTGGGCGCAGG
GTCGATGCGACGCAATCGTCCGATCCGGAGCCGGGACTGTCGGGCGTACACAAATCGCCCGCAGAAGCGC
GGCCGTCTGGACCGATGGCTGTGTAGAAGTACTCGCCGATAGTGGAAACCGACGCCCCAGCACTCGTCCG
AGGGCAAAGGAACGCGGAGCCACGAACTTCTCTCTGTTAAAGCAAGCAGGAGATGTTGAAGAAAACCCCG
GGCCCATGGTGTCCAAGGGCGAGGAACTGTTCACCGGCGTGGTGCCCATCCTGGTGGAGCTGGACGGCGA
CGTGAACGGCCACAAGTTCAGCGTGTCCGGCGAGGGCGAAGGCGACGCCACCTACGGCAAGCTGACCCTG
AAGTTCATCTGCACCACCGGCAAGCTGCCCGTGCCCTGGCCCACCCTGGTGACCACCCTGACCTACGGCG
TGCAGTGCTTCAGCAGATACCCCGACCACATGAAGCAGCACGATTTCTTCAAGAGCGCCATGCCCGAGGG
CTACGTCCAGGAGCGCACCATCTTTTTCAAGGACGACGGCAACTACAAGACCAGGGCCGAGGTGAAGTTC
GAGGGCGACACACTGGTGAACAGGATCGAGCTGAAGGGCATCGACTTCAAAGAGGACGGCAACATCCTGG
GCCACAAGCTGGAATACAACTACAACAGCCACAACGTGTACATTATGGCCGACAAGCAGAAGAACGGCAT
CAAGGTCAACTTCAAGATCCGGCACAACATCGAGGACGGCAGCGTGCAGCTGGCCGACCACTACCAGCAG
AACACCCCCATCGGCGACGGCCCCGTGCTGCTGCCCGACAACCACTACCTGAGCACCCAGAGCGCTCTCA
GCAAGGACCCCAACGAGAAGCGGGACCACATGGTGCTGAAAGAATTTGTGACAGCCGCCGGAATCACCCT
GGGCATGGACGAGCTGTACAAGAGCAGCGGCCCCAGCGGCAGCAGCAGCCTGGAAGTGCTGTTCCAGGGC
CCCCTGAGCAGCTCTGGCCCCTCTGGCAGCGCCGCCAAGTTCAAAGAAACAGCTGCTGCTAAATTCGAGC
GGCAGCACATGGACAGCGGAGGAGGAGGCGAGAACCTGTACTTTCAGGGAGGCGGAGGCGGAGGGGACTA
TAAGGACGACGACGACAAGCTGACCGACGACCTGCCCAGGGCCTCGTTGGTATGTCGGGAACCTCTCCAG
GGATGTCTCGAGGGGGGGCCCGGTACCCAGCTTTTGTTCCCTTTAGTGAGGGTTAATTGCGCGCTTGGCG
TAATCATGGTCATAGCTGTTTCCTGTGTGAAATTGTTATCCGCTCACAATTCCACACAACATACGAGCCG
GAAGCATAAAGTGTAAAGCCTGGGGTGCCTAATGAGTGAGCTAACTCACATTAATTGCGTTGCGCTCACT
GCCCGCTTTCCAGTCGGGAAACCTGTCGTGCCAGCTGCATTAATGAATCGGCCAACGCGCGGGGAGAGGC
GGTTTGCGTATTGGGCGCTCTTCCGCTTCCTCGCTCACTGACTCGCTGCGCTCGGTCGTTCGGCTGCGGC
GAGCGGTATCAGCTCACTCAAAGGCGGTAATACGGTTATCCACAGAATCAGGGGATAACGCAGGAAAGAA
CATGTGAGCAAAAGGCCAGCAAAAGGCCAGGAACCGTAAAAAGGCCGCGTTGCTGGCGTTTTTCCATAGG
CTCCGCCCCCCTGACGAGCATCACAAAAATCGACGCTCAAGTCAGAGGTGGCGAAACCCGACAGGACTAT
AAAGATACCAGGCGTTTCCCCCTGGAAGCTCCCTCGTGCGCTCTCCTGTTCCGACCCTGCCGCTTACCGG
ATACCTGTCCGCCTTTCTCCCTTCGGGAAGCGTGGCGCTTTCTCATAGCTCACGCTGTAGGTATCTCAGT
TCGGTGTAGGTCGTTCGCTCCAAGCTGGGCTGTGTGCACGAACCCCCCGTTCAGCCCGACCGCTGCGCCT
TATCCGGTAACTATCGTCTTGAGTCCAACCCGGTAAGACACGACTTATCGCCACTGGCAGCAGCCACTGG
TAACAGGATTAGCAGAGCGAGGTATGTAGGCGGTGCTACAGAGTTCTTGAAGTGGTGGCCTAACTACGGC
TACACTAGAAGAACAGTATTTGGTATCTGCGCTCTGCTGAAGCCAGTTACCTTCGGAAAAAGAGTTGGTA
GCTCTTGATCCGGCAAACAAACCACCGCTGGTAGCGGTGGTTTTTTTGTTTGCAAGCAGCAGATTACGCG
CAGAAAAAAAGGATCTCAAGAAGATCCTTTGATCTTTTCTACGGGGTCTGACGCTCAGTGGAACGAAAAC
TCACGTTAAGGGATTTTGGTCATGAGATTATCAAAAAGGATCTTCACCTAGATCCTTTTAAATTAAAAAT
GAAGTTTTAAATCAATCTAAAGTATATATGAGTAAACTTGGTCTGACAGTTACCAATGCTTAATCAGTGA
GGCACCTATCTCAGCGATCTGTCTATTTCGTTCATCCATAGTTGCCTGACTCCCCGTCGTGTAGATAACT
ACGATACGGGAGGGCTTACCATCTGGCCCCAGTGCTGCAATGATACCGCGAGACCCACGCTCACCGGCTC
CAGATTTATCAGCAATAAACCAGCCAGCCGGAAGGGCCGAGCGCAGAAGTGGTCCTGCAACTTTATCCGC
CTCCATCCAGTCTATTAATTGTTGCCGGGAAGCTAGAGTAAGTAGTTCGCCAGTTAATAGTTTGCGCAAC
GTTGTTGCCATTGCTACAGGCATCGTGGTGTCACGCTCGTCGTTTGGTATGGCTTCATTCAGCTCCGGTT
CCCAACGATCAAGGCGAGTTACATGATCCCCCATGTTGTGCAAAAAAGCGGTTAGCTCCTTCGGTCCTCC
GATCGTTGTCAGAAGTAAGTTGGCCGCAGTGTTATCACTCATGGTTATGGCAGCACTGCATAATTCTCTT
ACTGTCATGCCATCCGTAAGATGCTTTTCTGTGACTGGTGAGTACTCAACCAAGTCATTCTGAGAATAGT
GTATGCGGCGACCGAGTTGCTCTTGCCCGGCGTCAATACGGGATAATACCGCGCCACATAGCAGAACTTT
AAAAGTGCTCATCATTGGAAAACGTTCTTCGGGGCGAAAACTCTCAAGGATCTTACCGCTGTTGAGATCC
AGTTCGATGTAACCCACTCGTGCACCCAACTGATCTTCAGCATCTTTTACTTTCACCAGCGTTTCTGGGT
GAGCAAAAACAGGAAGGCAAAATGCCGCAAAAAAGGGAATAAGGGCGACACGGAAATGTTGAATACTCAT
ACTCTTCCTTTTTCAATATTATTGAAGCATTTATCAGGGTTATTGTCTCATGAGCGGATACATATTTGAA
TGTATTTAGAAAAATAAACAAATAGGGGTTCCGCGCACATTTCCCCGAAAAGTGCCACCTG
[124 nt withheld, positions 4822-4945]
C
[91 nt withheld, positions 4947-5037]
A
[49 nt withheld, positions 5039-5087]
CCTTTGACGTTGGAGTCCACGTTCTTT
[37 nt withheld, positions 5115-5151]
ACCCTATCTCGGTCTATTCTTTTGATTTATAAGGGATTTTGCCGATTTCGGCCTATTGGTTAAAAAATGA
GCTGATTTAACAAAAATTTAACGCGAATTTTAACAAAATATTAACGCTTACAATTTCCATTCGCCATTCA
GGCTGCGCAACTGTTGGGAAGGGCGATCGGTGCGGGCCTCTTCGCTATTACGCCAGCTGGCGAAAGGGGG
ATGTGCTGCAAGGCGATTAAGTTGGGTAACGCCAGGGTTTTCCCAGTCA
